Addgene plasmid #229783: Bxb1-GT_AIO-TetOn_Down-Tandem Donor
Purpose: Bxb1-GT donor plasmid with downstream tandem syntax for all-in-one doxycycline-inducible expression (empty)
Depositing lab: Richard Davis. Depositing organization: Leiden University Medical Center. Publication: STRAIGHT-IN Dual: a platform for dual, single-copy integrations of DNA payloads and gene circuits into human induced pluripotent stem cells. Blanch-Asensio A, Ploessl DS, Wang NB, Mummery CL, Galloway KE, Davis RP. bioRxiv [Preprint]. 2024 Oct 17:2024.10.17.616637. doi: 10.1101/2024.10.17.616637. PubMed 39464154.
Backbone
  Vector backbone: pBR322/pUC
  Backbone size w/o insert (bp): 4700
  Vector type: Mammalian Expression, Synthetic Biology
Growth in bacteria
  Bacterial resistance: Ampicillin, 100 μg/mL
  Growth temperature: 37°C
  Growth strain: NEB Stable
  Copy number: High Copy
Gene/Insert
  Gene/Insert name: LacZ; rtTA-T2A-mTagBFP2
  Species: Synthetic
  Insert size (bp): 5300
  Promoter: TRE and CAG
  Cloning method: Gibson Cloning
Terms and licenses: Academic/Nonprofit Terms; Industry Terms: Not Available to Industry
Depositor comments: Please visit https://doi.org/10.1101/2024.10.17.616637 for bioRxiv preprint.
How to cite: Bxb1-GT_AIO-TetOn_Down-Tandem Donor was a gift from Richard Davis (Addgene plasmid # 229783 ; http://n2t.net/addgene:229783 ; RRID:Addgene_229783)
