[The description below was written by a language model from this plasmid's Addgene catalogue record and pLannotate feature annotations shown in this document.]
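Description:
Bxb1-GT_AIO-TetOn_Down-Tandem Donor is a roughly 9.9 kb mammalian expression and synthetic-biology plasmid built on a pBR322/pUC-type backbone. It serves as an empty donor for Bxb1 integrase-mediated, single-copy integration of payloads into a genomic landing pad, in a platform developed for human induced pluripotent stem cells. In bacteria it is maintained at high copy from a ColE1/pUC origin with ampicillin selection through the bla gene, and it also carries an f1 phage origin. The annotation does not mark the Bxb1 attachment site itself; the "GT" in the name presumably denotes the central dinucleotide variant of that site, though the record does not spell this out.

The payload is an all-in-one Tet-On circuit with two transcription units in the same orientation, the "downstream tandem" syntax. First comes a TRE3G doxycycline-responsive promoter followed by a bacterial lac promoter/lacZα placeholder with a pUC multiple cloning site, then a WPRE and a polyadenylation element. The lacZα cassette marks where a gene of interest is inserted, presumably allowing blue/white screening. Downstream, a CAG promoter (CMV enhancer, chicken β-actin promoter, chimeric intron) constitutively drives rtTA (annotated via its tetR domain). The rtTA is linked by a T2A peptide to mTagBFP2 carrying three SV40 nuclear localization signals, and the unit ends with a bGH poly(A) signal. Cells therefore report the transactivator by nuclear blue fluorescence, and doxycycline switches on the inserted cargo.

Upstream of the circuit lie SV40 and EF-1α promoters with no annotated coding sequence, which may activate a marker at the landing pad after integration, though the record does not state this. A loxP site precedes the circuit and a lox2272 site follows it, with short NeoR and PuroR fragments adjacent. These sites may permit Cre-mediated removal of auxiliary sequences after integration.
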