Features (pLannotate 1.2.2; 44 found; start..end, strand, type, name):
      2..94      +  CDS            lacI (fragment): lac repressor; lacI; The lac repressor binds to the lac operator to inhibit transcription in E. coli. This inhibition can be relieved by adding lactose or isopropyl-β-D-thiogalactopyranoside (IPTG).
    107..128     +  protein_bind   CAP binding site: CAP binding activates transcription in the presence of cAMP. E. coli catabolite activator protein
    143..173     +  promoter       lac promoter: promoter for the E. coli lac operon
    181..197     +  protein_bind   lac operator: The lac repressor binds to the lac operator to inhibit transcription in E. coli. This inhibition can be relieved by adding lactose or isopropyl-β-D-thiogalactopyranoside (IPTG). lac repressor encoded by lacI
    253..463     +  promoter       SV40 promoter: SV40 early promoter
    485..551     +  CDS            small t antigen (fragment): SV40 (simian virus 40) small t antigen
    558..1736    +  promoter       EF-1α promoter: strong constitutive promoter for human elongation factor EF-1α
   1802..1835    +  protein_bind   loxP: Cre-mediated recombination occurs in the 8-bp core sequence (GCATACAT). Cre recombinase
   1836..1860    -  CDS            NeoR/KanR (fragment): aminoglycoside phosphotransferase confers resistance to neomycin, kanamycin, and G418 (Geneticin®)
   1875..2251    +  promoter       TRE3G promoter: 3rd-generation Tet-responsive promoter that can be activated by binding of Tet-On® 3G
   2280..2301    +  protein_bind   CAP binding site: CAP binding activates transcription in the presence of cAMP. E. coli catabolite activator protein
   2316..2346    +  promoter       lac promoter: promoter for the E. coli lac operon
   2354..2370    +  protein_bind   lac operator: The lac repressor binds to the lac operator to inhibit transcription in E. coli. This inhibition can be relieved by adding lactose or isopropyl-β-D-thiogalactopyranoside (IPTG). lac repressor encoded by lacI
   2407..2463    -  misc_feature   MCS: pUC18/19 multiple cloning site
   2460..2617    +  CDS            lacZα (fragment): LacZα fragment of β-galactosidase; lacZ fragment
   2623..2713    -  misc_feature   bom (fragment): basis of mobility region from pBR322
   2779..3367    +  misc_feature   WPRE: woodchuck hepatitis virus posttranscriptional regulatory element
   3393..3418    +  polyA_signal   bGH poly(A) signal (fragment): bovine growth hormone polyadenylation signal
   3424..3803    +  enhancer       CMV enhancer: human cytomegalovirus immediate early enhancer
   3805..3967    +  promoter       chicken β-actin promoter (fragment): No description available
   3970..3992    +  promoter       chicken β-actin promoter (fragment): No description available
   4029..4052    +  promoter       chicken β-actin promoter (fragment): contains a 21-bp deletion relative to the standard chicken β-actin promoter
   4068..4094    +  promoter       chicken β-actin promoter (fragment): contains a 21-bp deletion relative to the standard chicken β-actin promoter
   4124..4147    -  promoter       chicken β-actin promoter (fragment): contains a 21-bp deletion relative to the standard chicken β-actin promoter
   4151..4676    +  intron         chimeric intron (fragment): chimera between introns from chicken β-actin and rabbit β-globin
   4672..5049    +  intron         chimeric intron (fragment): chimera between introns from chicken β-actin and rabbit β-globin
   5108..5725    +  CDS            tetR: TETR2_ECOLX - Experimental evidence at protein level: Swiss-Prot protein existence level 1. TetR is the repressor of the tetracycline resistance element; its N-terminal region forms a helix-turn-helix structure and binds DNA. Binding of tetracycline to TetR reduces the repressor affinity for the tetracycline resistance gene (tetA) promoter operator sites. From Escherichia coli.
   5852..5905    +  CDS            T2A: 2A peptide from Thosea asigna virus capsid protein Eukaryotic ribosomes fail to insert a peptide bond between the Gly and Pro residues, yielding separate polypeptides.
   5906..6613    +  CDS            mTagBFP2: mTagBFP2 is a basic (constitutively fluorescent) blue fluorescent protein published in 2011, derived from Entacmaea quadricolor. It is reported to be a very rapidly-maturing monomer with very low acid sensitivity.
   6614..6634    +  misc_feature   MCS (fragment): multiple cloning site
   6638..6658    +  CDS            SV40 NLS: nuclear localization signal of SV40 (simian virus 40) large T antigen
   6662..6682    +  CDS            SV40 NLS: nuclear localization signal of SV40 (simian virus 40) large T antigen
   6686..6706    +  CDS            SV40 NLS: nuclear localization signal of SV40 (simian virus 40) large T antigen
   6777..7001    +  polyA_signal   bGH poly(A) signal: bovine growth hormone polyadenylation signal
   7008..7029    +  CDS            PuroR (fragment): puromycin N-acetyltransferase; pac from Streptomyces; confers resistance to puromycin
   7030..7062    +  protein_bind   lox2272: Cre-mediated recombination occurs in the 8-bp core sequence (GGATACTT). lox2272 sites are compatible with each other, but incompatible with loxP or loxN sites (Lee and Saito, 1988). Cre recombinase
   7068..7223    +  CDS            lacZα (fragment): LacZα fragment of β-galactosidase; lacZ fragment
   7229..7280    -  misc_feature   bom (fragment): basis of mobility region from pBR322
   7299..7754    +  rep_origin     f1 ori (sequence partly withheld): f1 bacteriophage origin of replication; arrow indicates direction of (+) strand synthesis
   7755..7804    -  misc_feature   bom (fragment): basis of mobility region from pBR322
   7906..7941    -  CDS            rop (fragment): Rop protein, which maintains plasmids at low copy number; rop
   8036..8140    +  promoter       AmpR promoter: bla
   8141..9001    +  CDS            AmpR: β-lactamase; bla; confers resistance to ampicillin, carbenicillin, and related antibiotics
   9172..9760    +  rep_origin     ori: high-copy-number ColE1/pMB1/pBR322/pUC origin of replication
>Addgene plasmid #229783 | Bxb1-GT_AIO-TetOn_Down-Tandem Donor | addgene full sequence | sequence record 462079 | Addgene NGS Result
AGCGCCCAATACGCAAACCGCCTCTCCCCGCGCGTTGGCCGATTCATTAATGCAGCTGGCACGACAGGTT
TCCCGACTGGAAAGCGGGCAGTGAGCGCAACGCAATTAATGTGAGTTAGCTCACTCATTAGGCACCCCAG
GCTTTACACTTTATGCTTCCGGCTCGTATGTTGTGTGGAATTGTGAGCGGATAACAATTTCACACAGGAA
ACAGCTATGACCATGATTACGCCAAGCTTAATTCCCTCCCCAGCAGGCAGAAGTATGCAAAGCATGCATC
TCAATTAGTCAGCAACCATAGTCCCGCCCCTAACTCCGCCCATCCCGCCCCTAACTCCGCCCAGTTCCGC
CCATTCTCCGCCCCATGGCTGACTAATTTTTTTTATTTATGCAGAGGCCGAGGCCGCCTCGGCCTCTGAG
CTATTCCAGAAGTAGTGAGGAGGCTTTTTTGGAGGCCTAGGCTTTTGCAAAAAGCTTTGCAAAGATGGAT
AAAGTTTTAAACAGAGAGGAATCTTTGCAGCTAATGGACCTTCTAGGTCTTGAAAGGAGTGGGAATTGGC
TCCGGTGCCCGTCAGTGGGCAGAGCGCACATCGCCCACAGTCCCCGAGAAGTTGGGGGGAGGGGTCGGCA
ATTGAACCGGTGCCTAGAGAAGGTGGCGCGGGGTAAACTGGGAAAGTGATGTCGTGTACTGGCTCCGCCT
TTTTCCCGAGGGTGGGGGAGAACCGTATATAAGTGCAGTAGTCGCCGTGAACGTTCTTTTTCGCAACGGG
TTTGCCGCCAGAACACAGGTAAGTGCCGTGTGTGGTTCCCGCGGGCCTGGCCTCTTTACGGGTTATGGCC
CTTGCGTGCCTTGAATTACTTCCACCTGGCTGCAGTACGTGATTCTTGATCCCGAGCTTCGGGTTGGAAG
TGGGTGGGAGAGTTCGAGGCCTTGCGCTTAAGGAGCCCCTTCGCCTCGTGCTTGAGTTGAGGCCTGGCCT
GGGCGCTGGGGCCGCCGCGTGCGAATCTGGTGGCACCTTCGCGCCTGTCTCGCTGCTTTCGATAAGTCTC
TAGCCATTTAAAATTTTTGATGACCTGCTGCGACGCTTTTTTTCTGGCAAGATAGTCTTGTAAATGCGGG
CCAAGATCTGCACACTGGTATTTCGGTTTTTGGGGCCGCGGGCGGCGACGGGGCCCGTGCGTCCCAGCGC
ACATGTTCGGCGAGGCGGGGCCTGCGAGCGCGGCCACCGAGAATCGGACGGGGGTAGTCTCAAGCTGGCC
GGCCTGCTCTGGTGCCTGGCCTCGCGCCGCCGTGTATCGCCCCGCCCTGGGCGGCAAGGCTGGCCCGGTC
GGCACCAGTTGCGTGAGCGGAAAGATGGCCGCTTCCCGGCCCTGCTGCAGGGAGCTCAAAATGGAGGACG
CGGCGCTCGGGAGAGCGGGCGGGTGAGTCACCCACACAAAGGAAAAGGGCCTTTCCGTCCTCAGCCGTCG
CTTCATGTGACTCCACGGAGTACCGGGCGCCGTCCAGGCACCTCGATTAGTTCTCGAGCTTTTGGAGTAC
GTCGTCTTTAGGTTGGGGGGAGGGGTTTTATGCGATGGAGTTTCCCCACACTGAGTGGGTGGAGACTGAA
GTTAGGCCAGCTTGGCACTTGATGTAATTCTCCTTGGAATTTGCCCTTTTTGAGTTTGGATCTTGGTTCA
TTCTCAAGCCTCAGACAGTGGTTCAAAGTTTTTTTCTTCCATTTCAGGTGTCGTGAGGAATTCGCCACCA
TGGCCGGCTTGTCGACGACGGCGGTCTCCGTCGTCAGGATCATCCGGATCCATAACTTCGTATAGCATAC
ATTATACGAAGTTATCATGATATTCGGCAAGCAGGCATCGACTAGTTAATTAAGGTTTACTCCCTATCAG
TGATAGAGAACGTATGAAGAGTTTACTCCCTATCAGTGATAGAGAACGTATGCAGACTTTACTCCCTATC
AGTGATAGAGAACGTATAAGGAGTTTACTCCCTATCAGTGATAGAGAACGTATGACCAGTTTACTCCCTA
TCAGTGATAGAGAACGTATCTACAGTTTACTCCCTATCAGTGATAGAGAACGTATATCCAGTTTACTCCC
TATCAGTGATAGAGAACGTATAAGCTTTAGGCGTGTACGGTGGGCGCCTATAAAAGCAGAGCTCGTTTAG
TGAACCGTCAGATCGCCTGGAGCAATTCCACAACACTTTTGTCTTATACCAACTTTCCGTACCACTTCCT
ACCCTCGTAAACTTAAGAATTCGCCACCATGGCGGCCGCTAATGTGAGTTAGCTCACTCATTAGGCACCC
CAGGCTTTACACTTTATGCTTCCGGCTCGTATGTTGTGTGGAATTGTGAGCGGATAACAATTTCACACAG
GAAACAGCTATGACCATGATTACGCCAAGCTTGCATGCCTGCAGGTCGACTCTAGAGGATCCCCGGGTAC
CGAGCTCGAATTCACTGGCCGTCGTTTTACAACGTCGTGACTGGGAAAACCCTGGCGTTACCCAACTTAA
TCGCCTTGCAGCACATCCCCCTTTCGCCAGCTGGCGTAATAGCGAAGAGGCCCGCACCGATCGCCCTTCC
CAACAGTTGCGCAGCCTGAATGGCGAATGGCGCCTGATGCGGTATTTTCTCCTTACGCATCTGTGCGGTA
TTTCACACCGCATATGGTGCACTCTCAGTACAATCTGCTCTGATGCCGCATAGCCCAGCCCGCCTAATGA
GCGGGCTTTTTTTTGAACAAATTAAGCCTATAACGCGGAAGCGGCCGCAATCAACCTCTGGATTACAAAA
TTTGTGAAAGATTGACTGGTATTCTTAACTATGTTGCTCCTTTTACGCTATGTGGATACGCTGCTTTAAT
GCCTTTGTATCATGCTATTGCTTCCCGTATGGCTTTCATTTTCTCCTCCTTGTATAAATCCTGGTTGCTG
TCTCTTTATGAGGAGTTGTGGCCCGTTGTCAGGCAACGTGGCGTGGTGTGCACTGTGTTTGCTGACGCAA
CCCCCACTGGTTGGGGCATTGCCACCACCTGTCAGCTCCTTTCCGGGACTTTCGCTTTCCCCCTCCCTAT
TGCCACGGCGGAACTCATCGCCGCCTGCCTTGCCCGCTGCTGGACAGGGGCTCGGCTGTTGGGCACTGAC
AATTCCGTGGTGTTGTCGGGGAAGCTGACGTCCTTTCCATGGCTGCTCGCCTGTGTTGCCACCTGGATTC
TGCGCGGGACGTCCTTCTGCTACGTCCCTTCGGCCCTCAATCCAGCGGACCTTCCTTCCCGCGGCCTGCT
GCCGGCTCTGCGGCCTCTTCCGCGTCTTCGCCTTCGCCCTCAGACGAGTCGGATCTCCCTTTGGGCCGCC
TCCCCGCCCTTTGGGCCGCCTCCCCGCGCTAGTGCTGGGGATGCGGTGGGCTCTATGGGTCTCGACATTG
ATTATTGACTAGTTATTAATAGTAATCAATTACGGGGTCATTAGTTCATAGCCCATATATGGAGTTCCGC
GTTACATAACTTACGGTAAATGGCCCGCCTGGCTGACCGCCCAACGACCCCCGCCCATTGACGTCAATAA
TGACGTATGTTCCCATAGTAACGCCAATAGGGACTTTCCATTGACGTCAATGGGTGGAGTATTTACGGTA
AACTGCCCACTTGGCAGTACATCAAGTGTATCATATGCCAAGTACGCCCCCTATTGACGTCAATGACGGT
AAATGGCCCGCCTGGCATTATGCCCAGTACATGACCTTATGGGACTTTCCTACTTGGCAGTACATCTACG
TATTAGTCATCGCTATTACCATGGTCGAGGTGAGCCCCACGTTCTGCTTCACTCTCCCCATCTCCCCCCC
CTCCCCACCCCCAATTTTGTATTTATTTATTTTTTAATTATTTTGTGCAGCGATGGGGGCGGGGGGGGGG
GGGGCGCGCGCCAGGCGGGGCGGGGGGGGGGGGGGGGGGGGGGGGGGGGGGGGGGGGGGGGGGGGGGGGG
GCCCAGGGGGGGGGGGGGGGGGGGGAGGTTTCTTTTTTTGGGGGGGGGGGGGGGGGGGGGGCCCTTAAAA
AAAGGAAGGGGGGGGGGGGGGGGGGGGGGCGGGGGGGGCTTCCCCCCCCGCCCCCCCCCCCCCCCCCCCC
CCCCCCCCCCCCCCGCCGCCGACTGACCGCGTTACTCCCACAGGTGAGCGGGCGGGACGGCCCTTCTCCT
CCGGGCTGTAATTAGCGCTTGGTTTAATGACGGCTTGTTTCTTTTCTGTGGCTGCGTGAAAGCCTTGAGG
GGCTCCGGGAGGGCCCTTTGTGCGGGGGGAGCGGCTCGGGGGGTGCGTGCGTGTGTGTGTGCGTGGGGAG
CGCCGCGTGCGGCTCCGCGCTGCCCGGCGGCTGTGAGCGCTGCGGGCGCGGCGCGGGGCTTTGTGCGCTC
CGCAGTGTGCGCGAGGGGAGCGCGGCCGGGGGCGGTGCCCCGCGGTGCGGGGGGGGCTGCGAGGGGAACA
AAGGCTGCGTGCGGGGTGTGTGCGTGGGGGGGTGAGCAGGGGGTGTGGGCGCGTCGGTCGGGCTGCAACC
CCCCCTGCACCCCCCTCCCCGAGTTGCTGAGCGCGGCCCGGCTTCGGGTGCGGGGCTCCGTACGGGGCGT
GGCGCGGGGCTCGCCGTGCCGGGCGGGGGGTGGCGGCAGGTGGGGGTGCCGGGCGGCCCCCGGAGCGCCG
GCGGCTGTCGAGGCGCGGCGAGCCGCAGCCATTGCCTTTTATGGTAATCGTGCGAGAGGGCGCAGGGACT
TCCTTTGTCCCAAATCTGTGCGGAGCCGAAATCTGGGAGGCGCCGCCGCACCCCCTCTAGCGGGCGCGGG
GCGAAGCGGTGCGGCGCCGGCAGGAAGGAAATGGGCGGGGAGGGCCTTCGTGCGTCGCCGCGCCGCCGTC
CCCTTCTCCCTCTCCAGCCTCGGGGCTGTCCGCGGGGGGACGGCTGCCTTCGGGGGGGACGGGGCAGGGC
GGGGTTCGGCTTCTGGCGTGTGACCGGCGGCTCTAGAGCCTCTGCTAACCATGTTCATGCCTTCTTCTTT
TTCCTACAGCTCCTGGGCAACGTGCTGGTTATTGTGCTGTCTCATCATTTTGGCAAAGAATGTCGACATG
AGCCGGCTGGACAAGAGCAAAGTGATCAACAGCGCCCTGGAACTGCTGAACGGCGTGGGCATCGAGGGCC
TGACCACCCGGAAGCTGGCCCAGAAACTGGGCGTGGAACAGCCCACCCTGTACTGGCACGTGAAGAACAA
GCGGGCCCTGCTGGACGCCCTGCCCATCGAGATGCTGGACCGGCACCACACCCACAGCTGCCCTCTGGAA
GGCGAGAGCTGGCAGGACTTCCTGCGGAACAACGCCAAGAGCTACAGATGCGCCCTGCTGAGCCACCGGG
ACGGCGCCAAAGTGCACCTGGGCACCAGACCCACCGAGAAGCAGTACGAGACACTGGAAAACCAGCTGGC
CTTCCTGTGCCAGCAGGGCTTCAGCCTGGAAAACGCCCTGTACGCCCTGAGCGCCGTGGGCCACTTCACC
CTGGGCTGCGTGCTGGAAGAACAGGAACACCAGGTCGCCAAAGAGGAAAGAGAGACACCCACCACCGACA
GCATGCCCCCCCTGCTGAAGCAGGCCATCGAGCTGTTCGACAGACAGGGCGCCGAGCCCGCCTTCCTGTT
CGGCCTGGAACTGATCATCTGCGGCCTCGAGAAGCAGCTGAAGTGCGAGAGCGGCGGACCCACCGACGCC
CTGGACGACTTCGACCTGGACATGCTGCCCGCCGATGCCCTGGATGATTTTGATCTGGATATGCTCCCTG
CTGACGCTCTCGATGACTTCGATCTCGATATGCTGCCAGGCGAGGGCAGGGGAAGTCTTCTAACATGCGG
GGACGTGGAGGAAAATCCCGGCCCCGTGTCTAAGGGCGAAGAGCTGATTAAGGAGAACATGCACATGAAG
CTGTACATGGAGGGCACCGTGGACAACCATCACTTCAAGTGCACATCCGAGGGCGAAGGCAAGCCCTACG
AGGGCACCCAGACCATGAGAATCAAGGTGGTCGAGGGCGGCCCTCTCCCCTTCGCCTTCGACATCCTGGC
TACTAGCTTCCTCTACGGCAGCAAGACCTTCATCAACCACACCCAGGGCATCCCCGACTTCTTCAAGCAG
TCCTTCCCTGAGGGCTTCACATGGGAGAGAGTCACCACATACGAAGACGGGGGCGTGCTGACCGCTACCC
AGGACACCAGCCTCCAGGACGGCTGCCTCATCTACAACGTCAAGATCAGAGGGGTGAACTTCACATCCAA
CGGCCCTGTGATGCAGAAGAAAACACTCGGCTGGGAGGCCTTCACCGAGACGCTGTACCCCGCTGACGGC
GGCCTGGAAGGCAGAAACGACATGGCCCTGAAGCTCGTGGGCGGGAGCCATCTGATCGCAAACGCCAAGA
CCACATATAGATCCAAGAAACCCGCTAAGAACCTCAAGATGCCTGGCGTCTACTATGTGGACTACAGACT
GGAAAGAATCAAGGAGGCCAACAACGAGACCTACGTCGAGCAGCACGAGGTGGCAGTGGCCAGATACTGC
GACCTCCCTAGCAAACTGGGGCACAAGCTTAATTCCGGACTCAGATCTCGAGCTGATCCAAAAAAGAAGA
GAAAGGTAGATCCAAAAAAGAAGAGAAAGGTAGATCCAAAAAAGAAGAGAAAGGTAGGATCCACCGGATC
TAGATAACTGATCATAATCAGCCATACCACATTTGAAACCCGCTGATCAGCCTCGACTGTGCCTTCTAGT
TGCCAGCCATCTGTTGTTTGCCCCTCCCCCGTGCCTTCCTTGACCCTGGAAGGTGCCACTCCCACTGTCC
TTTCCTAATAAAATGAGGAAATTGCATCGCATTGTCTGAGTAGGTGTCATTCTATTCTGGGGGGTGGGGT
GGGGCAGGACAGCAAGGGGGAGGATTGGGAAGACAATAGCAGGCATGCTGGGGATGCGGTGGGCTCTATG
GCTAGCCGCTGCAAGAACTCTTCCTCACGATAACTTCGTATAGGAGACTTTATACGAAGTTAAGCGCTCA
CTGGCCGTCGTTTTACAACGTCGTGACTGGGAAAACCCTGGCGTTACCCAACTTAATCGCCTTGCAGCAC
ATCCCCCTTTCGCCAGCTGGCGTAATAGCGAAGAGGCCCGCACCGATCGCCCTTCCCAACAGTTGCGCAG
CCTGAATGGCGAATGGCGCCTGATGCGGTATTTTCTCCTTACGCATCTGTGCGGTATTTCACACCGCATA
[95 nt withheld, positions 7281-7375]
T
[46 nt withheld, positions 7377-7422]
C
[141 nt withheld, positions 7424-7564]
CCTTTGACGTTGGAGTCCACGTTCTTT
[37 nt withheld, positions 7592-7628]
ACTCTATCTCGGGCTATTCTTTTGATTTATAAGGGATTTTGCCGATTTCGGTCTATTGGTTAAAAAATGA
GCTGATTTAACAAAAATTTAACGCGAATTTTAACAAAATATTAACGTTTACAATTTTATGGTGCACTCTC
AGTACAATCTGCTCTGATGCCGCATAGTTAAGCCAGCCCCGACACCCGCCAACACCCGCTGACGCGCCCT
GACGGGCTTGTCTGCTCCCGGCATCCGCTTACAGACAAGCTGTGACCGTCTCCGGGAGCTGCATGTGTCA
GAGGTTTTCACCGTCATCACCGAAACGCGCGAGACGAAAGGGCCTCGTGATACGCCTATTTTTATAGGTT
AATGTCATGATAATAATGGTTTCTTAGACGTCAGGTGGCACTTTTCGGGGAAATGTGCGCGGAACCCCTA
TTTGTTTATTTTTCTAAATACATTCAAATATGTATCCGCTCATGAGACAATAACCCTGATAAATGCTTCA
ATAATATTGAAAAAGGAAGAGTATGAGTATTCAACATTTCCGTGTCGCCCTTATTCCCTTTTTTGCGGCA
TTTTGCCTTCCTGTTTTTGCTCACCCAGAAACGCTGGTGAAAGTAAAAGATGCTGAAGATCAGTTGGGTG
CACGAGTGGGTTACATCGAACTGGATCTCAACAGCGGTAAGATCCTTGAGAGTTTTCGCCCCGAAGAACG
TTTTCCAATGATGAGCACTTTTAAAGTTCTGCTATGTGGCGCGGTATTATCCCGTATTGACGCCGGGCAA
GAGCAACTCGGTCGCCGCATACACTATTCTCAGAATGACTTGGTTGAGTACTCACCAGTCACAGAAAAGC
ATCTTACGGATGGCATGACAGTAAGAGAATTATGCAGTGCTGCCATAACCATGAGTGATAACACTGCGGC
CAACTTACTTCTGACAACGATCGGAGGACCGAAGGAGCTAACCGCTTTTTTGCACAACATGGGGGATCAT
GTAACTCGCCTTGATCGTTGGGAACCGGAGCTGAATGAAGCCATACCAAACGACGAGCGTGACACCACGA
TGCCTGTAGCAATGGCAACAACGTTGCGCAAACTATTAACTGGCGAACTACTTACTCTAGCTTCCCGGCA
ACAATTAATAGACTGGATGGAGGCGGATAAAGTTGCAGGACCACTTCTGCGCTCGGCCCTTCCGGCTGGC
TGGTTTATTGCTGATAAATCTGGAGCCGGTGAGCGTGGGTCTCGCGGTATCATTGCAGCACTGGGGCCAG
ATGGTAAGCCCTCCCGTATCGTAGTTATCTACACGACGGGGAGTCAGGCAACTATGGATGAACGAAATAG
ACAGATCGCTGAGATAGGTGCCTCACTGATTAAGCATTGGTAACTGTCAGACCAAGTTTACTCATATATA
CTTTAGATTGATTTAAAACTTCATTTTTAATTTAAAAGGATCTAGGTGAAGATCCTTTTTGATAATCTCA
TGACCAAAATCCCTTAACGTGAGTTTTCGTTCCACTGAGCGTCAGACCCCGTAGAAAAGATCAAAGGATC
TTCTTGAGATCCTTTTTTTCTGCGCGTAATCTGCTGCTTGCAAACAAAAAAACCACCGCTACCAGCGGTG
GTTTGTTTGCCGGATCAAGAGCTACCAACTCTTTTTCCGAAGGTAACTGGCTTCAGCAGAGCGCAGATAC
CAAATACTGTTCTTCTAGTGTAGCCGTAGTTAGGCCACCACTTCAAGAACTCTGTAGCACCGCCTACATA
CCTCGCTCTGCTAATCCTGTTACCAGTGGCTGCTGCCAGTGGCGATAAGTCGTGTCTTACCGGGTTGGAC
TCAAGACGATAGTTACCGGATAAGGCGCAGCGGTCGGGCTGAACGGGGGGTTCGTGCACACAGCCCAGCT
TGGAGCGAACGACCTACACCGAACTGAGATACCTACAGCGTGAGCTATGAGAAAGCGCCACGCTTCCCGA
AGGGAGAAAGGCGGACAGGTATCCGGTAAGCGGCAGGGTCGGAACAGGAGAGCGCACGAGGGAGCTTCCA
GGGGGAAACGCCTGGTATCTTTATAGTCCTGTCGGGTTTCGCCACCTCTGACTTGAGCGTCGATTTTTGT
GATGCTCGTCAGGGGGGCGGAGCCTATGGAAAAACGCCAGCAACGCGGCCTTTTTACGGTTCCTGGCCTT
TTGCTGGCCTTTTGCTCACATGTTCTTTCCTGCGTTATCCCCTGATTCTGTGGATAACCGTATTACCGCC
TTTGAGTGAGCTGATACCGCTCGCCGCAGCCGAACGACCGAGCGCAGCGAGTCAGTGAGCGAGGAAGCGG
AAG
